>Addgene plasmid #207312 | pHCMV_VSBV_G | addgene full sequence | sequence record 407386 | Addgene NGS Result
GCGGCCGCTCTAGAGAGCTTGGCCCATTGCATACGTTGTATCCATATCATAATATGTACATTTATATTGG
CTCATGTCCAACATTACCGCCATGTTGACATTGATTATTGACTAGTTATTAATAGTAATCAATTACGGGG
TCATTAGTTCATAGCCCATATATGGAGTTCCGCGTTACATAACTTACGGTAAATGGCCCGCCTGGCTGAC
CGCCCAACGACCCCCGCCCATTGACGTCAATAATGACGTATGTTCCCATAGTAACGCCAATAGGGACTTT
CCATTGACGTCAATGGGTGGAGTATTTACGGTAAACTGCCCACTTGGCAGTACATCAAGTGTATCATATG
CCAAGTACGCCCCCTATTGACGTCAATGACGGTAAATGGCCCGCCTGGCATTATGCCCAGTACATGACCT
TATGGGACTTTCCTACTTGGCAGTACATCTACGTATTAGTCATCGCTATTACCATGGTGATGCGGTTTTG
GCAGTACATCAATGGGCGTGGATAGCGGTTTGACTCACGGGGATTTCCAAGTCTCCACCCCATTGACGTC
AATGGGAGTTTGTTTTGGCACCAAAATCAACGGGACTTTCCAAAATGTCGTAACAACTCCGCCCCATTGA
CGCAAATGGGCGGTAGGCGTGTACGGTGGGAGGTCTATATAAGCAGAGCTCGTTTAGTGAACCGTCAGAT
CGCCTGGACACGCCATCCACGCTGTTTTGACCTCCATAGATGACACCGGGACCGATCCAGCCTCCGGTCG
ACCGATCCTGAGAACTTCAGGGTGAGTTTGGGGACCCTTGATTGTTCTTTCTTTTTCGCTATTGTAAAAT
TCATGTTATATGGAGGGGGCAAAGTTTTCAGGGTGTTGTTTAGAATGGGAAGATGTCCCTTGTATCACCA
TGGACCCTCATGATAATTTTGTTTCTTTCACTTTCTACTCTGTTGACAACCATTGTCTCCTCTTATTTTC
TTTTCATTTTCTGTAACTTTTTCGTTAAACTTTAGCTTGCATTTGTAACGAATTTTTAAATTCACTTTTG
TTTATTTGTCAGATTGTAAGTACTTTCTCTAATCACTTTTTTTTCAAGGCAATCAGGGTATATTATATTG
TACTTCAGCACAGTTTTAGAGAACAATTGTTATAATTAAATGATAAGGTAGAATATTTCTGCATATAAAT
TCTGGCTGGCGTGGAAATATTCTTATTGGTAGAAACAACTACACCCTGGTCATCATCCTGCCTTTCTCTT
TATGGTTACAATGATATACACTGTTTGAGATGAGGATAAAATACTCTGAGTCCAAACCGGGCCCCTCTGC
TAACCATGTTCATGCCTTCTTCTCTTTCCTACAGCTCCTGGGCAACGTGCTGGTTGTTGTGCTGTCTCAT
CATTTTGGCAAAGAATTCGCCACCATGCAGAGCACACAGCACTCCATGAGCTTTCCCATCGTCTGTGTCA
TTCTGGGAAGCGTCCTCCTCGTGCAGACATTCGAACTGAGAGGACTGAGATGTAACACCGATTCCACCCC
CGCTCTGGTGGATCTCGAAATCAGAAGGCTGTGCCACACCCCCAGCGAAAATGTCATTAGCTGCGAGGTC
TCCTACTACAACCATTCCCAGCAAAGCCTCGAGGCCAGACATACCAGCTGCTATAAATACCACTGCAAAA
CCTACTGGGGCTTCTTCGGCTCCTACAGCGCTGATAGGCTGGTGAGCAGATACACCGGCGCCTTTAACGT
GTGCAATAACGGCTCCTTCCCCGACGACCCCTATGAATGTAACTGGTATTACTGCTGTAGCGCTCTCACC
ACCGAAATCTGCAGATGCAGCATCAATAACGTCACCGTGGCCGTGAGGACCTTTCCCCCTTTCATGTACT
GTAGCTTCGCTGACTGCAGCACCGTGTCCCAGCTCGAACTCACAACCGGCTTTGCCAGCCTCAGCGACGG
CTCCGTGCTCGAGTTCGAGCCTTGGAACATCTCCAAGGAACTCATCAACGGCACCTTCAATGGAACAATT
CTGTGCAACTCTAGCAGCAAGATCATCAGCTTTGACGAGTTCAGAAGGAGCTACTCTCTGGTCAACGGCA
CATATATGTCCAGCTCCATCAACATCACATGCTCCTCCTACAACGGCACATGCAGAGCCAAACCTAGAAA
GAAAAGGGATCTGAGCCAGATCGAATATCTGGTGCACAAACTGAGACCCACACTGAGGGACGCTTGGGAA
GATTGCGAAATTCTGCAGTCTCTGCTGCTGGGAGTGTTCGGCACCGGAATGGCCAGCGCTAGCCAGTTTC
TGAGGGAGTGGCTCAACCAGACCAACATTGTCGGCTATGTCGTCAATGGAGTGGGAGTGGTCTGGCAGTG
TGATTGGGTGAATGTGAGCTTTCTGCCTTGGAACGAGAGCACCTACTATCCCCCCGTGAACTTTAGCAAC
TCTAGACTGTATCTGAACGACGAGTCTAGACTGCAGACCTCCACCCCCGAAGCCAGACCCGGACTGAAGA
GAGTGCTCTGGTTCGGAAGATATTTTCTGGGCACAGTGGGCAGCGGCGTCAAGCCTAGAAGGATCAGATA
CAATAGAACCAGCCACGACTTCCATCTGCAAGACTTTGACGCCTCTCTGAATCTGACCCCTAGCATTAAT
CTGGCCACCGGCCACGAAACAGATCCCATCAATCACGCCTTCGGCACCCAAGCCAATCTGCTGCCCTACA
CAAGATCCAATAACATCACCAGCACCGACACCGGAAGCGGATGGGTGCATATCGGACTGCCCTCCTTTGC
CTTTCTGAACCCTCTGGGCTGGCTCAGAGATATCTTCAGCTGGGCCGCTTGGATTGGCGGCATTCTGTAT
CTGATCACACTGTGTATCTCTCTGCCCGCCTCCTTTGCCAGAAGGAGGAGGCTGGGAAGATGGTGATGTC
TTCCTGGAGCTCCAGTCATTGACTATAACGTCTCAGATCTTTTTCCCTCTGCCAAAAATTATGGGGACAT
CATGAAGCCCCTTGAGCATCTGACTTCTGGCTAATAAAGGAAATTTATTTTCATTGCAATAGTGTGTTGG
AATTTTTTGTGTCTCTCACTCGGAAGGACATATGGGAGGGCAAATCATTTAAAACATCAGAATGAGTATT
TGGTTTAGAGTTTGGCAACATATGCCCATATGCTGGCTGCCATGAACAAAGGTTGGCTATAAAGAGGTCA
TCAGTATATGAAACAGCCCCCTGCTGTCCATTCCTTATTCCATAGAAAAGCCTTGACTTGAGGTTAGATT
TTTTTTATATTTTGTTTTGTGTTATTTTTTTCTTTAACATCCCTAAAATTTTCCTTACATGTTTTACTAG
CCAGATTTTTCCTCCTCTCCTGACTACTCCCAGTCATAGCTGTCCCTCTTCTCTTATGGAGATCCCTCGA
CGGATCGGCCGCAATTCGTAATCATGTCATAGCTGTTTCCTGTGTGAAATTGTTATCCGCTCACAATTCC
ACACAACATACGAGCCGGAAGCATAAAGTGTAAAGCCTGGGGTGCCTAATGAGTGAGCTAACTCACATTA
ATTGCGTTGCGCTCACTGCCCGCTTTCCAGTCGGGAAACCTGTCGTGCCAGCTGCATTAATGAATCGGCC
AACGCGCGGGGAGAGGCGGTTTGCGTATTGGGCGCTCTTCCGCTTCCTCGCTCACTGACTCGCTGCGCTC
GGTCGTTCGGCTGCGGCGAGCGGTATCAGCTCACTCAAAGGCGGTAATACGGTTATCCACAGAATCAGGG
GATAACGCAGGAAAGAACATGTGAGCAAAAGGCCAGCAAAAGGCCAGGAACCGTAAAAAGGCCGCGTTGC
TGGCGTTTTTCCATAGGCTCCGCCCCCCTGACGAGCATCACAAAAATCGACGCTCAAGTCAGAGGTGGCG
AAACCCGACAGGACTATAAAGATACCAGGCGTTTCCCCCTGGAAGCTCCCTCGTGCGCTCTCCTGTTCCG
ACCCTGCCGCTTACCGGATACCTGTCCGCCTTTCTCCCTTCGGGAAGCGTGGCGCTTTCTCATAGCTCAC
GCTGTAGGTATCTCAGTTCGGTGTAGGTCGTTCGCTCCAAGCTGGGCTGTGTGCACGAACCCCCCGTTCA
GCCCGACCGCTGCGCCTTATCCGGTAACTATCGTCTTGAGTCCAACCCGGTAAGACACGACTTATCGCCA
CTGGCAGCAGCCACTGGTAACAGGATTAGCAGAGCGAGGTATGTAGGCGGTGCTACAGAGTTCTTGAAGT
GGTGGCCTAACTACGGCTACACTAGAAGAACAGTATTTGGTATCTGCGCTCTGCTGAAGCCAGTTACCTT
CGGAAAAAGAGTTGGTAGCTCTTGATCCGGCAAACAAACCACCGCTGGTAGCGGTGGTTTTTTTGTTTGC
AAGCAGCAGATTACGCGCAGAAAAAAAGGATCTCAAGAAGATCCTTTGATCTTTTCTACGGGGTCTGACG
CTCAGTGGAACGAAAACTCACGTTAAGGGATTTTGGTCATGAGATTATCAAAAAGGATCTTCACCTAGAT
CCTTTTAAATTAAAAATGAAGTTTTAAATCAATCTAAAGTATATATGAGTAAACTTGGTCTGACAGTTAC
CAATGCTTAATCAGTGAGGCACCTATCTCAGCGATCTGTCTATTTCGTTCATCCATAGTTGCCTGACTCC
CCGTCGTGTAGATAACTACGATACGGGAGGGCTTACCATCTGGCCCCAGTGCTGCAATGATACCGCGAGA
CCCACGCTCACCGGCACCAGATTTATCAGCAATAAACCAGCCAGCCGGAAGGGCCGAGCGCAGAAGTGGT
CCTGCAACTTTATCCGCCTCCATCCAGTCTATTAATTGTTGCCGGGAAGCTAGAGTAAGTAGTTCGCCAG
TTAATAGTTTGCGCAACGTTGTTGCCATTGCTACAGGCATCGTGGTGTCACGCTCGTCGTTTGGTATGGC
TTCATTCAGCTCCGGTTCCCAACGATCAAGGCGAGTTACATGATCCCCCATGTTGTGCAAAAAAGCGGTT
AGCTCCTTCGGTCCTCCGATCGTTGTCAGAAGTAAGTTGGCCGCAGTGTTATCACTCATGGTTATGGCAG
CACTGCATAATTCTCTTACTGTCATGCCATCCGTAAGATGCTTTTCTGTGACTGGTGAGTACTCAACCAA
GTCATTCTGAGAATAGTGTATGCGGCGACCGAGTTGCTCTTGCCCGGCGTCAATACGGGATAATACCGCG
CCACATAGCAGAACTTTAAAAGTGCTCATCATTGGAAAACGTTCTTCGGGGCGAAAACTCTCAAGGATCT
TACCGCTGTTGAGATCCAGTTCGATGTAACCCACTCGTGCACCCAACTGATCTTCAGCATCTTTTACTTT
CACCAGCGTTTCTGGGTGAGCAAAAACAGGAAGGCAAAATGCCGCAAAAAAGGGAATAAGGGCGACACGG
AAATGTTGAATACTCATACTCTTCCTTTTTCAATATTATTGAAGCATTTATCAGGGTTATTGTCTCATGA
GCGGATACATATTTGAATGTATTTAGAAAAATAAACAAATAGGGGTTCCGCGCACATTTCCCCGAAAAGT
GCCACCTAAATTGTAAGCGTTAATATTTTGTTAAAATTCGCGTTAAATTTTTGTTAAATCAGCTCATTTT
TTAACCAATAGGCCGAAATCGGCAAAATCCCTTATAAATCAAAAGAATAGACCGAGATAGGGT
[37 nt withheld, positions 5734-5770]
AAAGAACGTGGACTCCAACGTCAAAGG
[49 nt withheld, positions 5798-5846]
T
[91 nt withheld, positions 5848-5938]
G
[124 nt withheld, positions 5940-6063]
CCCATTCGCCATTCAGGCTGCGCAACTGTTGGGAAGGGCGATCGGTGCGGGCCTCTTCGCTATTACGCCA
GCTGGCGAAAGGGGGATGTGCTGCAAGGCGATTAAGTTGGGTAACGCCAGGGTTTTCCCAGTCACGACGT
TGTAAAACGACGGCCAGTGAGCGCGCGTAATACGACTCACTATAGGGCGAATTGGAGCTCCACCGCGGTG
Features (pLannotate 1.2.2; 16 found; start..end, strand, type, name):
     97..476     +  enhancer       CMV enhancer: human cytomegalovirus immediate early enhancer
    477..680     +  promoter       CMV promoter: human cytomegalovirus (CMV) immediate early promoter
    792..1364    +  intron         β-globin intron: intron from rabbit β-globin gene
   1437..2933    +  CDS            G: VGLG_BDVV - Experimental evidence at protein level: Swiss-Prot protein existence level 1. Envelope protein p27 and p29 presumably linked by disulfide bond are the viral type II fusion protein, involved in pH-dependent fusion within early endosomes after internalization of the virion by endocytosis. From Borna disease virus (strain V) (BDV).
   3043..3098    +  polyA_signal   β-globin poly(A) signal: rabbit β-globin polyadenylation signal (Gil and Proudfoot, 1987)
   3480..3496    -  protein_bind   lac operator: The lac repressor binds to the lac operator to inhibit transcription in E. coli. This inhibition can be relieved by adding lactose or isopropyl-β-D-thiogalactopyranoside (IPTG). lac repressor encoded by lacI
   3504..3534    -  promoter       lac promoter: promoter for the E. coli lac operon
   3549..3570    -  protein_bind   CAP binding site: CAP binding activates transcription in the presence of cAMP. E. coli catabolite activator protein
   3583..3675    -  CDS            lacI (fragment): lac repressor; lacI; The lac repressor binds to the lac operator to inhibit transcription in E. coli. This inhibition can be relieved by adding lactose or isopropyl-β-D-thiogalactopyranoside (IPTG).
   3858..4446    -  rep_origin     ori: high-copy-number ColE1/pMB1/pBR322/pUC origin of replication
   4617..5477    -  CDS            AmpR: β-lactamase; bla; confers resistance to ampicillin, carbenicillin, and related antibiotics
   5478..5582    -  promoter       AmpR promoter: bla
   5635..6063    -  rep_origin     f1 ori (sequence partly withheld): f1 bacteriophage origin of replication; arrow indicates direction of (+) strand synthesis
   6068..6223    -  CDS            lacZα (fragment): LacZα fragment of β-galactosidase; lacZ fragment
   6231..6249    +  promoter       T7 promoter: promoter for bacteriophage T7 RNA polymerase
   6258..14      +  misc_feature   MCS (fragment) (across the origin): pBluescript multiple cloning site
