[The description below was written by a language model from this plasmid's Addgene catalogue record and pLannotate feature annotations shown in this document.]
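Description:
pHCMV_VSBV_G is a mammalian expression plasmid of about 6.3 kb, built on the pHCMV backbone, that drives production of the envelope glycoprotein (G) of variegated squirrel bornavirus. The roughly 1.5 kb open reading frame was synthesized with mammalian codon optimization and inserted between EcoRI and BglII sites, both of which were retained. The automated annotation labels this coding sequence by its similarity to the Borna disease virus glycoprotein, a related bornavirus protein described as mediating pH-dependent membrane fusion in early endosomes after the virion is taken up by endocytosis. The catalogue entry identifies the insert as the squirrel bornavirus protein.

Expression is controlled by the human cytomegalovirus immediate early enhancer and promoter, followed by a rabbit β-globin intron upstream of the coding sequence, which typically improves transcript processing and expression. A rabbit β-globin polyadenylation signal lies downstream. No epitope tags, reporters or mammalian selection markers are annotated, so the plasmid appears suited to transient transfection. The remainder of the vector is pBluescript-like, with a high-copy ColE1/pUC origin and an ampicillin resistance gene for propagation and selection in E. coli. It also carries an f1 phage origin, remnants of the lac promoter/operator, lacI and lacZα, a T7 promoter and a fragment of the multiple cloning site.

The stated purpose is simply mammalian expression of the G protein. The associated publication concerns modular envelope design for cell type-specific delivery, which suggests the plasmid supplies a viral envelope protein to producer cells for pseudotyping delivery particles, although the record does not spell this use out.
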