Addgene plasmid #207312: pHCMV_VSBV_G
Purpose: Mammalian expression of Variegated Squirrel Bornavirus G protein
Depositing lab: Feng Zhang. Publication: Cell type-specific delivery by modular envelope design. Strebinger D, Frangieh CJ, Friedrich MJ, Faure G, Macrae RK, Zhang F. Nat Commun. 2023 Aug 23;14(1):5141. doi: 10.1038/s41467-023-40788-8. PubMed 37612276.
Backbone
  Vector backbone: pHCMV
  Backbone manufacturer: Clontech
  Backbone size w/o insert (bp): 4764
  Vector type: Mammalian Expression
Growth in bacteria
  Bacterial resistance: Ampicillin, 100 μg/mL
  Growth temperature: 37°C
  Growth strain: NEB Stable
  Copy number: High Copy
Gene/Insert
  Gene/Insert name: VSBV_G
  Species: Variegated Squirrel Bornavirus
  Insert size (bp): 1509
  Mutation: mammalian codon optimization
  Promoter: CMV promoter
  Cloning method: Restriction Enzyme; 5′ cloning site EcoRI (not destroyed); 3′ cloning site BglII (not destroyed)
Resource information
  A portion of this plasmid was derived from a plasmid made by: synthesis
Terms and licenses: Academic/Nonprofit Terms; Industry Terms: Not Available to Industry
How to cite: pHCMV_VSBV_G was a gift from Feng Zhang (Addgene plasmid # 207312 ; http://n2t.net/addgene:207312 ; RRID:Addgene_207312)
